>Addgene plasmid #148358 | pnEA-NpM-DmMextli_577-620-I612AL613A-GB1_AB | depositor full sequence | sequence record 290806 | Full Sequence
TTCTTGAAGACGAAAGGGCCTCGTGATACGCCTATTTTTATAGGTTAATGTCATGATAATAATGGTTTCT
TAGACGTCAGGTGGCACTTTTCGGGGAAATGTGCGCGGAACCCCTATTTGTTTATTTTTCTAAATACATT
CAAATATGTATCCGCTCATGAGACAATAACCCTGATAAATGCTTCAATAATATTGAAAAAGGAAGAGTAT
GAGTATTCAACATTTCCGTGTCGCCCTTATTCCCTTTTTTGCGGCATTTTGCCTTCCTGTTTTTGCTCAC
CCAGAAACGCTGGTGAAAGTAAAAGATGCTGAAGATCAGTTGGGTGCACGAGTGGGTTACATCGAACTGG
ATCTCAACAGCGGTAAGATCCTTGAGAGTTTTCGCCCCGAAGAACGTTTTCCAATGATGAGCACTTTTAA
AGTTCTGCTATGTGGCGCGGTATTATCCCGTGTTGACGCCGGGCAAGAGCAACTCGGTCGCCGCATACAC
TATTCTCAGAATGACTTGGTTGAGTACTCACCAGTCACAGAAAAGCATCTTACGGATGGCATGACAGTAA
GAGAATTATGCAGTGCTGCCATAACCATGAGTGATAACACTGCGGCCAACTTACTTCTGACAACGATCGG
AGGACCGAAGGAGCTAACCGCTTTTTTGCACAACATGGGGGATCATGTAACTCGCCTTGATCGTTGGGAA
CCGGAGCTGAATGAAGCCATACCAAACGACGAGCGTGACACCACGATGCCTGCAGCAATGGCAACAACGT
TGCGCAAACTATTAACTGGCGAACTACTTACTCTAGCTTCCCGGCAACAATTAATAGACTGGATGGAGGC
GGATAAAGTTGCAGGACCACTTCTGCGCTCGGCCCTTCCGGCTGGCTGGTTTATTGCTGATAAATCTGGA
GCCGGTGAGCGTGGGTCTCGCGGTATCATTGCAGCACTGGGGCCAGATGGTAAGCCCTCCCGTATCGTAG
TTATCTACACGACGGGGAGTCAGGCAACTATGGATGAACGAAATAGACAGATCGCTGAGATAGGTGCCTC
ACTGATTAAGCATTGGTAACTGTCAGACCAAGTTTACTCATATATACTTTAGATTGATTTAAAACTTCAT
TTTTAATTTAAAAGGATCTAGGTGAAGATCCTTTTTGATAATCTCATGACCAAAATCCCTTAACGTGAGT
TTTCGTTCCACTGAGCGTCAGACCCCGTAGAAAAGATCAAAGGATCTTCTTGAGATCCTTTTTTTCTGCG
CGTAATCTGCTGCTTGCAAACAAAAAAACCACCGCTACCAGCGGTGGTTTGTTTGCCGGATCAAGAGCTA
CCAACTCTTTTTCCGAAGGTAACTGGCTTCAGCAGAGCGCAGATACCAAATACTGTCCTTCTAGTGTAGC
CGTAGTTAGGCCACCACTTCAAGAACTCTGTAGCACCGCCTACATACCTCGCTCTGCTAATCCTGTTACC
AGTGGCTGCTGCCAGTGGCGATAAGTCGTGTCTTACCGGGTTGGACTCAAGACGATAGTTACCGGATAAG
GCGCAGCGGTCGGGCTGAACGGGGGGTTCGTGCACACAGCCCAGCTTGGAGCGAACGACCTACACCGAAC
TGAGATACCTACAGCGTGAGCTATGAGAAAGCGCCACGCTTCCCGAAGGGAGAAAGGCGGACAGGTATCC
GGTAAGCGGCAGGGTCGGAACAGGAGAGCGCACGAGGGAGCTTCCAGGGGGAAACGCCTGGTATCTTTAT
AGTCCTGTCGGGTTTCGCCACCTCTGACTTGAGCGTCGATTTTTGTGATGCTCGTCAGGGGGGCGGAGCC
TATGGAAAAACGCCAGCAACGCGGCCTTTTTACGGTTCCTGGCCTTTTGCTGGCCTTTTGCTCACATGTT
CTTTCCTGCGTTATCCCCTGATTCTGTGGATAACCGTATTACCGCCTTTGAGTGAGCTGATACCGCTCGC
CGCAGCCGAACGACCGAGCGCAGCGAGTCAGTGAGCGAGGAAGCGGAAGAGCGCCTGATGCGGTATTTTC
TCCTTACGCATCTGTGCGGTATTTCACACCGCATATATGGTGCACTCTCAGTACAATCTGCTCTGATGCC
GCATAGTTAAGCCAGTATACACTCCGCTATCGCTACGTGACTGGGTCATGGCTGCGCCCCGACACCCGCC
AACACCCGCTGACGCGCCCTGACGGGCTTGTCTGCTCCCGGCATCCGCTTACAGACAAGCTGTGACCGTC
TCCGGGAGCTGCATGTGTCAGAGGTTTTCACCGTCATCACCGAAACGCGCGAGGCAGCTGCGGTAAAGCT
CATCAGCGTGGTCGTGAAGCGATTCACAGATGTCTGCCTGTTCATCCGCGTCCAGCTCGTTGAGTTTCTC
CAGAAGCGTTAATGTCTGGCTTCTGATAAAGCGGGCCATGTTAAGGGCGGTTTTTTCCTGTTTGGTCACT
GATGCCTCCGTGTAAGGGGGATTTCTGTTCATGGGGGTAATGATACCGATGAAACGAGAGAGGATGCTCA
CGATACGGGTTACTGATGATGAACATGCCCGGTTACTGGAACGTTGTGAGGGTAAACAACTGGCGGTATG
GATGCGGCGGGACCAGAGAAAAATCACTCAGGGTCAATGCCAGCGCTTCGTTAATACAGATGTAGGTGTT
CCACAGGGTAGCCAGCAGCATCCTGCGATGCAGATCCGGAACATAATGGTGCAGGGCGCTGACTTCCGCG
TTTCCAGACTTTACGAAACACGGAAACCGAAGACCATTCATGTTGTTGCTCAGGTCGCAGACGTTTTGCA
GCAGCAGTCGCTTCACGTTCGCTCGCGTATCGGTGATTCATTCTGCTAACCAGTAAGGCAACCCCGCCAG
CCTAGCCGGGTCCTCAACGACAGGAGCACGATCATGCGCACCCGTGGCCAGGACCCAACGCTGCCCGAGA
TGCGCCGCGTGCGGCTGCTGGAGATGGCGGACGCGATGGATATGTTCTGCCAAGGGTTGGTTTGCGCATT
CACAGTTCTCCGCAAGAATTGATTGGCTCCAATTCTTGGAGTGGTGAATCCGTTAGCGAGGTGCCGCCGG
CTTCCATTCAGGTCGAGGTGGCCCGGCTCCATGCACCGCGACGCAACGCGGGGAGGCAGACAAGGTATAG
GGCGGCGCCTACAATCCATGCCAACCCGTTCCATGTGCTCGCCGAGGCGGCATAAATCGCCGTGACGATC
AGCGGTCCAGTGATCGAAGTTAGGCTGGTAAGAGCCGCGAGCGATCCTTGAAGCTGTCCCTGATGGTCGT
CATCTACCTGCCTGGACAGCATGGCCTGCAACGCGGGCATCCCGATGCCGCCGGAAGCGAGAAGAATCAT
AATGGGGAAGGCCATCCAGCCTCGCGTCGCGAACGCCAGCAAGACGTAGCCCAGCGCGTCGGCCGCCATG
CCGGCGATAATGGCCTGCTTCTCGCCGAAACGTTTGGTGGCGGGACCAGTGACGAAGGCTTGAGCGAGGG
CGTGCAAGATTCCGAATACCGCAAGCGACAGGCCGATCATCGTCGCGCTCCAGCGAAAGCGGTCCTCGCC
GAAAATGACCCAGAGCGCTGCCGGCACCTGTCCTACGAGTTGCATGATAAAGAAGACAGTCATAAGTGCG
GCGACGATAGTCATGCCCCGCGCCCACCGGAAGGAGCTGACTGGGTTGAAGGCTCTCAAGGGCATCGGTC
GAGATCCCGGTGCCTAATGAGTGAGCTAACTTACATTAATTGCGTTGCGCTCACTGCCCGCTTTCCAGTC
GGGAAACCTGTCGTGCCAGCTGCATTAATGAATCGGCCAACGCGCGGGGAGAGGCGGTTTGCGTATTGGG
CGCCAGGGTGGTTTTTCTTTTCACCAGTGAGACGGGCAACAGCTGATTGCCCTTCACCGCCTGGCCCTGA
GAGAGTTGCAGCAAGCGGTCCACGCTGGTTTGCCCCAGCAGGCGAAAATCCTGTTTGATGGTGGTTAACG
GCGGGATATAACATGAGCTGTCTTCGGTATCGTCGTATCCCACTACCGAGATATCCGCACCAACGCGCAG
CCCGGACTCGGTAATGGCGCGCATTGCGCCCAGCGCCATCTGATCGTTGGCAACCAGCATCGCAGTGGGA
ACGATGCCCTCATTCAGCATTTGCATGGTTTGTTGAAAACCGGACATGGCACTCCAGTCGCCTTCCCGTT
CCGCTATCGGCTGAATTTGATTGCGAGTGAGATATTTATGCCAGCCAGCCAGACGCAGACGCGCCGAGAC
AGAACTTAATGGGCCCGCTAACAGCGCGATTTGCTGGTGACCCAATGCGACCAGATGCTCCACGCCCAGT
CGCGTACCGTCTTCATGGGAGAAAATAATACTGTTGATGGGTGTCTGGTCAGAGACATCAAGAAATAACG
CCGGAACATTAGTGCAGGCAGCTTCCACAGCAATGGCATCCTGGTCATCCAGCGGATAGTTAATGATCAG
CCCACTGACGCGTTGCGCGAGAAGATTGTGCACCGCCGCTTTACAGGCTTCGACGCCGCTTCGTTCTACC
ATCGACACCACCACGCTGGCACCCAGTTGATCGGCGCGAGATTTAATCGCCGCGACAATTTGCGACGGCG
CGTGCAGGGCCAGACTGGAGGTGGCAACGCCAATCAGCAACGACTGTTTGCCCGCCAGTTGTTGTGCCAC
GCGGTTGGGAATGTAATTCAGCTCCGCCATCGCCGCTTCCACTTTTTCCCGCGTTTTCGCAGAAACGTGG
CTGGCCTGGTTCACCACGCGGGAAACGGTCTGATAAGAGACACCGGCATACTCTGCGACATCGTATAACG
TTACTGGTTTCACATTCACCACCCTGAATTGACTCTCTTCCGGGCGCTATCATGCCATACCGCGAAAGGT
TTTGCGCCATTCGATGGTGTCCGGGATCTCGACGCTCTCCCTTATGCGACTCCTGCATTAGGAAGCAGCC
CAGTAGTAGGTTGAGGCCGTTGAGCACCGCCGCCGCAAGGAATGGTGCATGCAAGGAGATGGCGCCCAAC
AGTCCCCCGGCCACGGGGCCTGCCACCATACCCACGCCGAAACAAGCGCTCATGAGCCCGAAGTGGCGAG
CCCGATCTTCCCCATCGGTGATGTCGGCGATATAGGCGCCAGCAACCGCACCTGTGGCGCCGGTGATGCC
GGCCACGATGCGTCCGGCGTAGAGGATCGAGATCTCGATCCCGCGAAATTAATACGACTCACTATAGGGG
AATTGTGAGCGGATAACAATTCCCCACTAGTAATAATTTTGTTTAACTTTAAGAAGGAGATATACCATGG
AAACTGAAGAAGGTAAACTGGTAATCTGGATTAACGGCGATAAAGGCTATAACGGTCTCGCTGAAGTCGG
TAAGAAATTCGAGAAAGATACCGGAATTAAAGTCACCGTTGAGCATCCGGATAAACTGGAAGAGAAATTC
CCACAGGTTGCGGCAACTGGCGATGGCCCTGACATTATCTTCTGGGCACACGACCGCTTTGGTGGCTACG
CTCAATCTGGCCTGTTGGCTGAAATCACCCCGGACAAAGCGTTCCAGGACAAGCTGTATCCGTTTACCTG
GGATGCCGTACGTTACAACGGCAAGCTGATTGCTTACCCGATCGCTGTTGAAGCGTTATCGCTGATTTAT
AACAAAGACCTGCTGCCGAACCCGCCAAAAACCTGGGAAGAGATCCCGGCGCTGGATAAAGAACTGAAAG
CGAAAGGTAAGAGCGCCCTGATGTTCAACCTGCAAGAACCGTACTTCACCTGGCCGCTGATTGCTGCTGA
CGGGGGTTATGCGTTCAAGTATGAAAACGGCAAGTACGACATTAAAGACGTGGGCGTGGATAACGCTGGC
GCGAAAGCGGGTCTGACCTTCCTGGTTGACCTGATTAAAAACAAACACATGAATGCAGACACCGATTACT
CCATCGCAGAAGCTGCCTTTAATAAAGGCGAAACAGCGATGACCATCAACGGCCCGTGGGCATGGTCCAA
CATCGACACCAGCAAAGTGAATTATGGTGTAACGGTACTGCCGACCTTCAAGGGTCAACCATCCAAACCG
TTCGTTGGCGTGCTGAGCGCAGGTATTAACGCCGCCAGTCCGAACAAAGAGCTGGCAAAAGAGTTCCTCG
AAAACTATCTGCTGACTGATGAAGGTCTGGAAGCGGTTAATAAAGACAAACCGCTGGGTGCCGTAGCGCT
GAAGTCTTACGAGGAAGAGTTGGCGAAAGATCCACGTATTGCCGCCACGATGGAAAACGCCCAGAAAGGT
GAAATCATGCCGAACATCCCGCAGATGTCCGCTTTCTGGTATGCCGTGCGTACTGCGGTGATCAACGCCG
CCAGCGGTCGTCAGACTGTCGATGAAGCCCTTAAAGACGCGCAGACTGGTACCGGCAGCGGCCTGGAAGT
TCTGTTCCAGGGGCCCCATATGCTCGAGTCTCGCGTTTCTTACGATATTGAACACTTGCTCTACTACTCC
ATGAGTCCGCACTCGTGGACCCTGCCCACCGACTGGCAAAAGATGCAGGAGACAGCGCCCTCGGCTGCGC
GCAACAAGGATCTGCAGGATGCTAGCATGCAGTATAAACTGATTCTGAATGGCAAAACCCTGAAAGGTGA
AACCACCACCGAAGCAGTTGATGCAGCCACCGCAGAAAAAGTTTTTAAACAGTATGCCAATGATAACGGC
GTTGATGGTGAATGGACCTATGATGATGCAACCAAAACCTATACCGTTACCGAATAAGGATCCTAATAGT
CTAGAGCTAGCCCTAGGAGATCCGGCTGCTAACAAAGCCCGAAAGGAAGCTGAGTTGGCTGCTGCCACCG
CTGAGCAATAACTAGCATAACCCCTTGGGGCCTCTAAACGGGTCTTGAGGGGTTTTTTGCTGAAAGGAGG
AACTATATCCGGATATCCCGCAAGAGGCCCGGCAGTACCGGCATAACCAAGCCTATGCCTACAGCATCCA
GGGTGACGGTGCCGAGGATGACGATGAGCGCATTGTTAGATTTCATACACGGTGCCTGACTGCGTTAGCA
ATTTAACTGTGATAAACTACCGCATTAAAGCTTATCGATGATAAGCTGTCAAACATGAGAA
Features (pLannotate 1.2.2; 20 found; start..end, strand, type, name):
    104..208     +  promoter       AmpR promoter: bla
    209..1069    +  CDS            AmpR: β-lactamase; bla; confers resistance to ampicillin, carbenicillin, and related antibiotics
   1240..1828    +  rep_origin     ori: high-copy-number ColE1/pMB1/pBR322/pUC origin of replication
   2014..2156    -  misc_feature   bom: basis of mobility region from pBR322
   2258..2449    -  CDS            rop: Rop protein, which maintains plasmids at low copy number; rop
   2466..2846    +  CDS            YPB1_ECOLX: Protein predicted: Swiss-Prot protein existence level 4. From Escherichia coli.
   3088..3712    -  CDS            TcR (fragment): tetracycline efflux protein; tet; confers resistance to tetracycline
   3727..3748    -  protein_bind   CAP binding site: CAP binding activates transcription in the presence of cAMP. E. coli catabolite activator protein
   3761..4843    -  CDS            lacI: lac repressor; lacI; The lac repressor binds to the lac operator to inhibit transcription in E. coli. This inhibition can be relieved by adding lactose or isopropyl-β-D-thiogalactopyranoside (IPTG).
   4844..4921    -  promoter       lacI promoter: lacI
   4929..5208    -  CDS            TcR (fragment): tetracycline efflux protein; tet; confers resistance to tetracycline
   5230..5248    +  promoter       T7 promoter: promoter for bacteriophage T7 RNA polymerase
   5249..5273    +  protein_bind   lac operator: The lac repressor binds to the lac operator to inhibit transcription in E. coli. This inhibition can be relieved by adding lactose or isopropyl-β-D-thiogalactopyranoside (IPTG). lac repressor encoded by lacI
   5288..5310    +  RBS            RBS: efficient ribosome binding site from bacteriophage T7 gene 10 (Olins and Rangwala, 1989)
   5321..6417    +  CDS            MBP (fragment): maltose binding protein from E. coli; malE (mutated); This version of the gene does not encode a signal sequence, so MBP will remain in the cytosol.
   6613..6774    +  CDS            spg (fragment): SPG1_STRSG - Experimental evidence at protein level: Swiss-Prot protein existence level 1. Binds to the constant Fc region of IgG with high affinity. From Streptococcus sp. group G.
   6815..6864    +  CDS            SET1 (fragment): solubility-enhancement tag derived from T7 phage gene 10B
   6872..6919    +  terminator     T7 terminator: transcription terminator for bacteriophage T7 RNA polymerase
   6942..7046    -  CDS            TcR (fragment): tetracycline efflux protein; tet; confers resistance to tetracycline
   7094..7122    -  promoter       tet promoter: E. coli promoter for tetracycline efflux protein gene
