[The description below was written by a language model from this plasmid's Addgene catalogue record and pLannotate feature annotations shown in this document.]
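Description:
pnEA-NpM-DmMextli_577-620-I612AL613A-GB1_AB is a 7,131 nt bacterial expression plasmid for producing a short mutant fragment of the Drosophila melanogaster Mextli protein (gene mxt) in E. coli. The catalogue lists the backbone as unknown, but the annotated features show a pET-like, pBR322-derived architecture. It carries a ColE1/pMB1-type origin together with the bom region and the rop gene, which keeps copy number low, consistent with the "low copy" entry. Selection is by ampicillin through the bla gene under its own promoter. Several disrupted tetracycline-resistance fragments and the tet promoter remain as leftovers of the parental vector and are not expected to be functional markers.

The expression cassette is driven by a T7 promoter followed by a lac operator and the T7 gene 10 ribosome binding site, with a plasmid-borne lacI gene supplying repressor. Transcription therefore requires a host providing T7 RNA polymerase and can be induced with IPTG, and it ends at a T7 terminator. The open reading frame begins with a cytosolic maltose binding protein lacking its signal sequence. An unannotated gap follows, which is where the Mextli residues 577–620 insert presumably lies, and after it comes a fragment of streptococcal protein G corresponding to the GB1 domain named in the plasmid title. MBP and GB1 are commonly used to improve the solubility and recovery of small peptides. The feature table does not annotate any protease cleavage site between the tags and the insert. The insert carries the I612A and L613A substitutions. The associated publication concerns how Mextli proteins bind eIF4E, which suggests use as a binding mutant, although the record does not state the role of these residues.
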