Addgene plasmid #148358: pnEA-NpM-DmMextli_577-620-I612AL613A-GB1_AB
Purpose: Bacterial Expression of DmMextli_577-620-I612AL613A
Depositing lab: Elisa Izaurralde. Depositing organization: Max Planck Institute for Developmental Biology. Publication: Mextli proteins use both canonical bipartite and novel tripartite binding modes to form eIF4E complexes that display differential sensitivity to 4E-BP regulation. Peter D, Weber R, Kone C, Chung MY, Ebertsch L, Truffault V, Weichenrieder O, Igreja C, Izaurralde E. Genes Dev. 2015 Sep 1;29(17):1835-49. doi: 10.1101/gad.269068.115. Epub 2015 Aug 20. PubMed 26294658.
Backbone
  Vector backbone: Unknown
  Vector type: Bacterial Expression
Growth in bacteria
  Bacterial resistance: Ampicillin, 100 μg/mL
  Growth temperature: 37°C
  Growth strain: DH5alpha
  Copy number: Low Copy
Gene/Insert
  Gene/Insert name: DmMextli_577-620-I612AL613A
  Species: D. melanogaster (fly)
  Entrez Gene: mxt (a.k.a. Dmel_CG2950, BcDNA:GH06479, CG2950, Dmel\CG2950, cg2950)
  Cloning method: Unknown
Terms and licenses: Academic/Nonprofit Terms; Industry Terms: Not Available to Industry
Depositor comments: sequence given by NCBI:NM_164598. Plasmids from this collection were made available to the research community and donated after the lab closed. Please note that the sequence provided by the depositing laboratory may be theoretical/predicted or based on Sanger sequencing results. There may be discrepancies between sequencing results obtained by Addgene and the depositor sequence. If an Addgene verified sequence is not available, please contact before placing your order to request that our lab fully sequence the plasmid.
How to cite: pnEA-NpM-DmMextli_577-620-I612AL613A-GB1_AB was a gift from Elisa Izaurralde (Addgene plasmid # 148358 ; http://n2t.net/addgene:148358 ; RRID:Addgene_148358)
